>Addgene plasmid #77194 | CDK2 gRNA (BRDN0001148884) | addgene full sequence | sequence record 187294 | Addgene Assembled Sequence
CCCGGGTGCAAAGATGGATAAAGTTTTAAACAGAGAGGAATCTTTGCAGCTAATGGACCTTCTAGGTCTT
GAAAGGAGTGGGAATTGGCTCCGGTGCCCGTCAGTGGGCAGAGCGCACATCGCCCACAGTCCCCGAGAAG
TTGGGGGGAGGGGTCGGCAATTGATCCGGTGCCTAGAGAAGGTGGCGCGGGGTAAACTGGGAAAGTGATG
TCGTGTACTGGCTCCGCCTTTTTCCCGAGGGTGGGGGAGAACCGTATATAAGTGCAGTAGTCGCCGTGAA
CGTTCTTTTTCGCAACGGGTTTGCCGCCAGAACACAGGTAAGTGCCGTGTGTGGTTCCCGCGGGCCTGGC
CTCTTTACGGGTTATGGCCCTTGCGTGCCTTGAATTACTTCCACCTGGCTGCAGTACGTGATTCTTGATC
CCGAGCTTCGGGTTGGAAGTGGGTGGGAGAGTTCGAGGCCTTGCGCTTAAGGAGCCCCTTCGCCTCGTGC
TTGAGTTGAGGCCTGGCCTGGGCGCTGGGGCCGCCGCGTGCGAATCTGGTGGCACCTTCGCGCCTGTCTC
GCTGCTTTCGATAAGTCTCTAGCCATTTAAAATTTTTGATGACCTGCTGCGACGCTTTTTTTCTGGCAAG
ATAGTCTTGTAAATGCGGGCCAAGATCTGCACACTGGTATTTCGGTTTTTGGGGCCGCGGGCGGCGACGG
GGCCCGTGCGTCCCAGCGCACATGTTCGGCGAGGCGGGGCCTGCGAGCGCGGCCACCGAGAATCGGACGG
GGGTAGTCTCAAGCTGGCCGGCCTGCTCTGGTGCCTGGCCTCGCGCCGCCGTGTATCGCCCCGCCCTGGG
CGGCAAGGCTGGCCCGGTCGGCACCAGTTGCGTGAGCGGAAAGATGGCCGCTTCCCGGCCCTGCTGCAGG
GAGCTCAAAATGGAGGACGCGGCGCTCGGGAGAGCGGGCGGGTGAGTCACCCACACAAAGGAAAAGGGCC
TTTCCGTCCTCAGCCGTCGCTTCATGTGACTCCACGGAGTACCGGGCGCCGTCCAGGCACCTCGATTAGT
TCTCGAGCTTTTGGAGTACGTCGTCTTTAGGTTGGGGGGAGGGGTTTTATGCGATGGAGTTTCCCCACAC
TGAGTGGGTGGAGACTGAAGTTAGGCCAGCTTGGCACTTGATGTAATTCTCCTTGGAATTTGCCCTTTTT
GAGTTTGGATCTTGGTTCATTCTCAAGCCTCAGACAGTGGTTCAAAGTTTTTTTCTTCCATTTCAGGTGT
CGTGACGTACGGCCACCATGACCGAGTACAAGCCCACGGTGCGCCTCGCCACCCGCGACGACGTCCCCAG
GGCCGTACGCACCCTCGCCGCCGCGTTCGCCGACTACCCCGCCACGCGCCACACCGTCGATCCGGACCGC
CACATCGAGCGGGTCACCGAGCTGCAAGAACTCTTCCTCACGCGCGTCGGGCTCGACATCGGCAAGGTGT
GGGTCGCGGACGACGGCGCCGCCGTGGCGGTCTGGACCACGCCGGAGAGCGTCGAAGCGGGGGCGGTGTT
CGCCGAGATCGGCCCGCGCATGGCCGAGTTGAGCGGTTCCCGGCTGGCCGCGCAGCAACAGATGGAAGGC
CTCCTGGCGCCGCACCGGCCCAAGGAGCCCGCGTGGTTCCTGGCCACCGTCGGAGTCTCGCCCGACCACC
AGGGCAAGGGTCTGGGCAGCGCCGTCGTGCTCCCCGGAGTGGAGGCGGCCGAGCGCGCCGGGGTGCCCGC
CTTCCTGGAGACCTCCGCGCCCCGCAACCTCCCCTTCTACGAGCGGCTCGGCTTCACCGTCACCGCCGAC
GTCGAGGTGCCCGAAGGACCGCGCACCTGGTGCATGACCCGCAAGCCCGGTGCCTGAACGCGTTAAGTCG
ACAATCAACCTCTGGATTACAAAATTTGTGAAAGATTGACTGGTATTCTTAACTATGTTGCTCCTTTTAC
GCTATGTGGATACGCTGCTTTAATGCCTTTGTATCATGCTATTGCTTCCCGTATGGCTTTCATTTTCTCC
TCCTTGTATAAATCCTGGTTGCTGTCTCTTTATGAGGAGTTGTGGCCCGTTGTCAGGCAACGTGGCGTGG
TGTGCACTGTGTTTGCTGACGCAACCCCCACTGGTTGGGGCATTGCCACCACCTGTCAGCTCCTTTCCGG
GACTTTCGCTTTCCCCCTCCCTATTGCCACGGCGGAACTCATCGCCGCCTGCCTTGCCCGCTGCTGGACA
GGGGCTCGGCTGTTGGGCACTGACAATTCCGTGGTGTTGTCGGGGAAATCATCGTCCTTTCCTTGGCTGC
TCGCCTGTGTTGCCACCTGGATTCTGCGCGGGACGTCCTTCTGCTACGTCCCTTCGGCCCTCAATCCAGC
GGACCTTCCTTCCCGCGGCCTGCTGCCGGCTCTGCGGCCTCTTCCGCGTCTTCGCCTTCGCCCTCAGACG
AGTCGGATCTCCCTTTGGGCCGCCTCCCCGCGTCGACTTTAAGACCAATGACTTACAAGGCAGCTGTAGA
TCTTAGCCACTTTTTAAAAGAAAAGGGGGGACTGGAAGGGCTAATTCACTCCCAACGAAGACAAGATCTG
CTTTTTGCTTGTACTGGGTCTCTCTGGTTAGACCAGATCTGAGCCTGGGAGCTCTCTGGCTAACTAGGGA
ACCCACTGCTTAAGCCTCAATAAAGCTTGCCTTGAGTGCTTCAAGTAGTGTGTGCCCGTCTGTTGTGTGA
CTCTGGTAACTAGAGATCCCTCAGACCCTTTTAGTCAGTGTGGAAAATCTCTAGCAGTACGTATAGTAGT
TCATGTCATCTTATTATTCAGTATTTATAACTTGCAAAGAAATGAATATCAGAGAGTGAGAGGAACTTGT
TTATTGCAGCTTATAATGGTTACAAATAAAGCAATAGCATCACAAATTTCACAAATAAAGCATTTTTTTC
ACTGCATTCTAGTTGTGGTTTGTCCAAACTCATCAATGTATCTTATCATGTCTGGCTCTAGCTATCCCGC
CCCTAACTCCGCCCATCCCGCCCCTAACTCCGCCCAGTTCCGCCCATTCTCCGCCCCATGGCTGACTAAT
TTTTTTTATTTATGCAGAGGCCGAGGCCGCCTCGGCCTCTGAGCTATTCCAGAAGTAGTGAGGAGGCTTT
TTTGGAGGCCTAGGGACGTACCCAATTCGCCCTATAGTGAGTCGTATTACGCGCGCTCACTGGCCGTCGT
TTTACAACGTCGTGACTGGGAAAACCCTGGCGTTACCCAACTTAATCGCCTTGCAGCACATCCCCCTTTC
GCCAGCTGGCGTAATAGCGAAGAGGCCCGCACCGATCGCCCTTCCCAACAGTTGCGCAGCCTGAATGGCG
AATGGG
[124 nt withheld, positions 3367-3490]
C
[91 nt withheld, positions 3492-3582]
A
[49 nt withheld, positions 3584-3632]
CCTTTGACGTTGGAGTCCACGTTCTTT
[37 nt withheld, positions 3660-3696]
ACCCTATCTCGGTCTATTCTTTTGATTTATAAGGGATTTTGCCGATTTCGGCCTATTGGTTAAAAAATGA
GCTGATTTAACAAAAATTTAACGCGAATTTTAACAAAATATTAACGCTTACAATTTAGGTGGCACTTTTC
GGGGAAATGTGCGCGGAACCCCTATTTGTTTATTTTTCTAAATACATTCAAATATGTATCCGCTCATGAG
ACAATAACCCTGATAAATGCTTCAATAATATTGAAAAAGGAAGAGTATGAGTATTCAACATTTCCGTGTC
GCCCTTATTCCCTTTTTTGCGGCATTTTGCCTTCCTGTTTTTGCTCACCCAGAAACGCTGGTGAAAGTAA
AAGATGCTGAAGATCAGTTGGGTGCACGAGTGGGTTACATCGAACTGGATCTCAACAGCGGTAAGATCCT
TGAGAGTTTTCGCCCCGAAGAACGTTTTCCAATGATGAGCACTTTTAAAGTTCTGCTATGTGGCGCGGTA
TTATCCCGTATTGACGCCGGGCAAGAGCAACTCGGTCGCCGCATACACTATTCTCAGAATGACTTGGTTG
AGTACTCACCAGTCACAGAAAAGCATCTTACGGATGGCATGACAGTAAGAGAATTATGCAGTGCTGCCAT
AACCATGAGTGATAACACTGCGGCCAACTTACTTCTGACAACGATCGGAGGACCGAAGGAGCTAACCGCT
TTTTTGCACAACATGGGGGATCATGTAACTCGCCTTGATCGTTGGGAACCGGAGCTGAATGAAGCCATAC
CAAACGACGAGCGTGACACCACGATGCCTGTAGCAATGGCAACAACGTTGCGCAAACTATTAACTGGCGA
ACTACTTACTCTAGCTTCCCGGCAACAATTAATAGACTGGATGGAGGCGGATAAAGTTGCAGGACCACTT
CTGCGCTCGGCCCTTCCGGCTGGCTGGTTTATTGCTGATAAATCTGGAGCCGGTGAGCGTGGGTCTCGCG
GTATCATTGCAGCACTGGGGCCAGATGGTAAGCCCTCCCGTATCGTAGTTATCTACACGACGGGGAGTCA
GGCAACTATGGATGAACGAAATAGACAGATCGCTGAGATAGGTGCCTCACTGATTAAGCATTGGTAACTG
TCAGACCAAGTTTACTCATATATACTTTAGATTGATTTAAAACTTCATTTTTAATTTAAAAGGATCTAGG
TGAAGATCCTTTTTGATAATCTCATGACCAAAATCCCTTAACGTGAGTTTTCGTTCCACTGAGCGTCAGA
CCCCGTAGAAAAGATCAAAGGATCTTCTTGAGATCCTTTTTTTCTGCGCGTAATCTGCTGCTTGCAAACA
AAAAAACCACCGCTACCAGCGGTGGTTTGTTTGCCGGATCAAGAGCTACCAACTCTTTTTCCGAAGGTAA
CTGGCTTCAGCAGAGCGCAGATACCAAATACTGTTCTTCTAGTGTAGCCGTAGTTAGGCCACCACTTCAA
GAACTCTGTAGCACCGCCTACATACCTCGCTCTGCTAATCCTGTTACCAGTGGCTGCTGCCAGTGGCGAT
AAGTCGTGTCTTACCGGGTTGGACTCAAGACGATAGTTACCGGATAAGGCGCAGCGGTCGGGCTGAACGG
GGGGTTCGTGCACACAGCCCAGCTTGGAGCGAACGACCTACACCGAACTGAGATACCTACAGCGTGAGCT
ATGAGAAAGCGCCACGCTTCCCGAAGGGAGAAAGGCGGACAGGTATCCGGTAAGCGGCAGGGTCGGAACA
GGAGAGCGCACGAGGGAGCTTCCAGGGGGAAACGCCTGGTATCTTTATAGTCCTGTCGGGTTTCGCCACC
TCTGACTTGAGCGTCGATTTTTGTGATGCTCGTCAGGGGGGCGGAGCCTATGGAAAAACGCCAGCAACGC
GGCCTTTTTACGGTTCCTGGCCTTTTGCTGGCCTTTTGCTCACATGTTCTTTCCTGCGTTATCCCCTGAT
TCTGTGGATAACCGTATTACCGCCTTTGAGTGAGCTGATACCGCTCGCCGCAGCCGAACGACCGAGCGCA
GCGAGTCAGTGAGCGAGGAAGCGGAAGAGCGCCCAATACGCAAACCGCCTCTCCCCGCGCGTTGGCCGAT
TCATTAATGCAGCTGGCACGACAGGTTTCCCGACTGGAAAGCGGGCAGTGAGCGCAACGCAATTAATGTG
AGTTAGCTCACTCATTAGGCACCCCAGGCTTTACACTTTATGCTTCCGGCTCGTATGTTGTGTGGAATTG
TGAGCGGATAACAATTTCACACAGGAAACAGCTATGACCATGATTACGCCAAGCGCGCAATTAACCCTCA
CTAAAGGGAACAAAAGCTGGAGCTGCAAGCTTAATGTAGTCTTATGCAATACTCTTGTAGTCTTGCAACA
TGGTAACGATGAGTTAGCAACATGCCTTACAAGGAGAGAAAAAGCACCGTGCATGCCGATTGGTGGAAGT
AAGGTGGTACGATCGTGCCTTATTAGGAAGGCAACAGACGGGTCTGACATGGATTGGACGAACCACTGAA
TTGCCGCATTGCAGAGATATTGTATTTAAGTGCCTAGCTCGATACATAAACGGGTCTCTCTGGTTAGACC
AGATCTGAGCCTGGGAGCTCTCTGGCTAACTAGGGAACCCACTGCTTAAGCCTCAATAAAGCTTGCCTTG
AGTGCTTCAAGTAGTGTGTGCCCGTCTGTTGTGTGACTCTGGTAACTAGAGATCCCTCAGACCCTTTTAG
TCAGTGTGGAAAATCTCTAGCAGTGGCGCCCGAACAGGGACTTGAAAGCGAAAGGGAAACCAGAGGAGCT
CTCTCGACGCAGGACTCGGCTTGCTGAAGCGCGCACGGCAAGAGGCGAGGGGCGGCGACTGGTGAGTACG
CCAAAAATTTTGACTAGCGGAGGCTAGAAGGAGAGAGATGGGTGCGAGAGCGTCAGTATTAAGCGGGGGA
GAATTAGATCGCGATGGGAAAAAATTCGGTTAAGGCCAGGGGGAAAGAAAAAATATAAATTAAAACATAT
AGTATGGGCAAGCAGGGAGCTAGAACGATTCGCAGTTAATCCTGGCCTGTTAGAAACATCAGAAGGCTGT
AGACAAATACTGGGACAGCTACAACCATCCCTTCAGACAGGATCAGAAGAACTTAGATCATTATATAATA
CAGTAGCAACCCTCTATTGTGTGCATCAAAGGATAGAGATAAAAGACACCAAGGAAGCTTTAGACAAGAT
AGAGGAAGAGCAAAACAAAAGTAAGACCACCGCACAGCAAGCGGCCGCTGATCTTCAGACCTGGAGGAGG
AGATATGAGGGACAATTGGAGAAGTGAATTATATAAATATAAAGTAGTAAAAATTGAACCATTAGGAGTA
GCACCCACCAAGGCAAAGAGAAGAGTGGTGCAGAGAGAAAAAAGAGCAGTGGGAATAGGAGCTTTGTTCC
TTGGGTTCTTGGGAGCAGCAGGAAGCACTATGGGCGCAGCGTCAATGACGCTGACGGTACAGGCCAGACA
ATTATTGTCTGGTATAGTGCAGCAGCAGAACAATTTGCTGAGGGCTATTGAGGCGCAACAGCATCTGTTG
CAACTCACAGTCTGGGGCATCAAGCAGCTCCAGGCAAGAATCCTGGCTGTGGAAAGATACCTAAAGGATC
AACAGCTCCTGGGGATTTGGGGTTGCTCTGGAAAACTCATTTGCACCACTGCTGTGCCTTGGAATGCTAG
TTGGAGTAATAAATCTCTGGAACAGATTTGGAATCACACGACCTGGATGGAGTGGGACAGAGAAATTAAC
AATTACACAAGCTTAATACACTCCTTAATTGAAGAATCGCAAAACCAGCAAGAAAAGAATGAACAAGAAT
TATTGGAATTAGATAAATGGGCAAGTTTGTGGAATTGGTTTAACATAACAAATTGGCTGTGGTATATAAA
ATTATTCATAATGATAGTAGGAGGCTTGGTAGGTTTAAGAATAGTTTTTGCTGTACTTTCTATAGTGAAT
AGAGTTAGGCAGGGATATTCACCATTATCGTTTCAGACCCACCTCCCAACCCCGAGGGGACCCAGAGAGG
GCCTATTTCCCATGATTCCTTCATATTTGCATATACGATACAAGGCTGTTAGAGAGATAATTAGAATTAA
TTTGACTGTAAACACAAAGATATTAGTACAAAATACGTGACGTAGAAAGTAATAATTTCTTGGGTAGTTT
GCAGTTTTAAAATTATGTTTTAAAATGGACTATCATATGCTTACCGTAACTTGAAAGTATTTCGATTTCT
TGGCTTTATATATCTTGTGGAAAGGACGAAACACCGTCTGAGGTTTAAGGTCTCGGGTTTTAGAGCTAGA
AATAGCAAGTTAAAATAAGGCTAGTCCGTTATCAACTTGAAAAAGTGGCACCGAGTCGGTGCTTTTTTAA
GCTTGGCGTAACTAGATCTTGAGACAAATGGCAGTATTCATCCACAATTTTAAAAGAAAAGGGGGGATTG
GGGGGTACAGTGCAGGGGAAAGAATAGTAGACATAATAGCAACAGACATACAAACTAAAGAATTACAAAA
ACAAATTACAAAAATTCAAAATTTTCGGGTTTATTACAGGGACAGCAGAGATCCACTTTGGCGCCGGCTC
GAGGGGG
Features (pLannotate 1.2.2; 29 found; start..end, strand, type, name):
     14..80      +  CDS            small t antigen (fragment): SV40 (simian virus 40) small t antigen
    106..317     +  promoter       EF-1α core promoter: core promoter for human elongation factor EF-1α
    318..1256    +  intron         EF-1α intron A: intron upstream of the start codon of human EF-1α
   1278..1877    +  CDS            PuroR (fragment): puromycin N-acetyltransferase; pac from Streptomyces; confers resistance to puromycin
   1893..2481    +  misc_feature   WPRE: woodchuck hepatitis virus posttranscriptional regulatory element
   2532..2551    +  misc_feature   cPPT/CTS (fragment): central polypurine tract and central termination sequence of HIV-1
   2553..2786    +  LTR            3' LTR (ΔU3): self-inactivating 3' long terminal repeat (LTR) from HIV-1
   2864..2985    +  polyA_signal   SV40 poly(A) signal: SV40 polyadenylation signal
   3025..3160    +  rep_origin     SV40 ori: SV40 origin of replication
   3181..3199    -  promoter       T7 promoter: promoter for bacteriophage T7 RNA polymerase
   3207..3362    +  CDS            lacZα (fragment): LacZα fragment of β-galactosidase; lacZ fragment
   3367..3795    +  rep_origin     f1 ori (sequence partly withheld): f1 bacteriophage origin of replication; arrow indicates direction of (+) strand synthesis
   3848..3952    +  promoter       AmpR promoter: bla
   3953..4813    +  CDS            AmpR: β-lactamase; bla; confers resistance to ampicillin, carbenicillin, and related antibiotics
   4984..5572    +  rep_origin     ori: high-copy-number ColE1/pMB1/pBR322/pUC origin of replication
   5755..5847    +  CDS            lacI (fragment): lac repressor; lacI; The lac repressor binds to the lac operator to inhibit transcription in E. coli. This inhibition can be relieved by adding lactose or isopropyl-β-D-thiogalactopyranoside (IPTG).
   5860..5881    +  protein_bind   CAP binding site: CAP binding activates transcription in the presence of cAMP. E. coli catabolite activator protein
   5896..5926    +  promoter       lac promoter: promoter for the E. coli lac operon
   5934..5950    +  protein_bind   lac operator: The lac repressor binds to the lac operator to inhibit transcription in E. coli. This inhibition can be relieved by adding lactose or isopropyl-β-D-thiogalactopyranoside (IPTG). lac repressor encoded by lacI
   5995..6013    +  promoter       T3 promoter: promoter for bacteriophage T3 RNA polymerase
   6041..6267    +  promoter       RSV promoter: Rous sarcoma virus enhancer/promoter
   6268..6448    +  LTR            5' LTR (truncated): truncated 5' long terminal repeat (LTR) from HIV-1
   6495..6620    +  misc_feature   HIV-1 Ψ: packaging signal of human immunodeficiency virus type 1
   6604..6967    +  CDS            HIV-1 gag (fragment): gag protein from human immunodeficiency virus 1; gag
   7113..7346    +  misc_feature   RRE: The Rev response element (RRE) of HIV-1 allows for Rev-dependent mRNA export from the nucleus to the cytoplasm.
   7723..7749    +  CDS            Rev (fragment): human immunodeficiency virus 1 (HIV-1) Rev protein; rev; enhances nuclear export of unspliced and incompletely spliced viral mRNAs
   7753..7993    +  promoter       U6 promoter: RNA polymerase III promoter for human U6 snRNA
   8023..8098    +  misc_RNA       gRNA scaffold: guide RNA scaffold for the Streptococcus pyogenes CRISPR/Cas9 system
   8154..8271    +  misc_feature   cPPT/CTS: central polypurine tract and central termination sequence of HIV-1
