[The description below was written by a language model from this plasmid's Addgene catalogue record and pLannotate feature annotations shown in this document.]
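Description:
CDK2 gRNA (BRDN0001148884) is a third-generation lentiviral guide RNA plasmid built on the lentiGuide-Puro backbone. It delivers a single sgRNA against human CDK2 (cyclin-dependent kinase 2) into mammalian cells. In bacteria it is maintained as a high-copy plasmid through a ColE1/pUC-type origin and selected with ampicillin via the β-lactamase gene. An f1 origin, an SV40 origin and remnants of lac and T7/T3 cloning elements are also annotated in the backbone.

The lentiviral transfer cassette starts with an RSV promoter fused to a truncated HIV-1 5' LTR, which makes genomic RNA production in packaging cells independent of Tat. This is followed by the Ψ packaging signal with a partial gag sequence and the Rev response element for Rev-dependent nuclear export. The cassette ends in a ΔU3 self-inactivating 3' LTR, so the integrated provirus lacks LTR promoter activity.

Inside the cassette, a human U6 RNA polymerase III promoter drives the CDK2-targeting spacer joined to the Streptococcus pyogenes Cas9 gRNA scaffold, and a cPPT/CTS element that aids nuclear import of the viral genome lies just downstream. A separate unit uses the EF-1α core promoter with its intron A to express puromycin N-acetyltransferase, which allows selection of transduced cells. A WPRE after this gene enhances transcript expression.

The guide was designed against several CDK2 reference transcripts. The plasmid does not encode Cas9, so it must be used with a separate Cas9 lentiviral vector or in cells that already express Cas9. It belongs to a human kinome gRNA collection and is suited to CRISPR knockout of CDK2 in individual or library-based experiments.
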