Addgene plasmid #77194: CDK2 gRNA (BRDN0001148884)
Purpose: 3rd generation lentiviral gRNA plasmid targeting human CDK2
Depositing lab: John Doench & David Root. Depositing organization: Broad Institute. Publication: Optimized sgRNA design to maximize activity and minimize off-target effects of CRISPR-Cas9. Doench JG, Fusi N, Sullender M, Hegde M, Vaimberg EW, Donovan KF, Smith I, Tothova Z, Wilen C, Orchard R, Virgin HW, Listgarten J, Root DE. Nat Biotechnol. 2016 Jan 18. doi: 10.1038/nbt.3437. PubMed 26780180.
Backbone
  Vector backbone: lentiGuide-Puro
  Backbone manufacturer: Zhang Lab (Addgene plasmid # 52963)
  Vector type: Mammalian Expression, Lentiviral, CRISPR
  Selectable markers: Puromycin
Growth in bacteria
  Bacterial resistance: Ampicillin, 100 μg/mL
  Growth temperature: 37°C
  Growth strain: DH5alpha
  Copy number: High Copy
Gene/Insert
  Gene/Insert name: CDK2 (alt names: CDK2; NM_001290230.1)
  gRNA/shRNA sequence: TCTGAGGTTTAAGGTCTCGG
  Species: H. sapiens (human)
  Entrez Gene: CDK2 (a.k.a. CDKN2, p33(CDK2))
  Promoter: hU6
  Cloning method: Unknown
  Sequencing primers: 5′ U6-F; 3′ pS2-R
Terms and licenses: Academic/Nonprofit Terms; Industry Terms: Not Available to Industry
Depositor comments: The gRNA was designed to target the following Genbank reference sequence(s): NM_001290230.1,NM_001798.4,NM_052827.3. Note that this plasmid does NOT contain Cas9. It should be used in conjunction with lentiCas9-Blast (Addgene #52962) or otherwise with cell lines already expressing Cas9. Browse the full kinome gRNA library at http://www.addgene.org/pooled-library/broadgpp-human-kinome/ or visit http://www.broadinstitute.org/rnai/public/ for detailed protocols and information.
How to cite: CDK2 gRNA (BRDN0001148884) was a gift from John Doench & David Root (Addgene plasmid # 77194 ; http://n2t.net/addgene:77194 ; RRID:Addgene_77194)
