>Addgene plasmid #77194 | CDK2 gRNA (BRDN0001148884) | depositor partial sequence | sequence record 144654 | Target Sequence
TCTGAGGTTTAAGGTCTCGG
