>Addgene plasmid #77194 | CDK2 gRNA (BRDN0001148884) | addgene partial sequence | sequence record 187293 | hU6-F
TAGAAAGTAATAATTTCTTGGGTAGTTTGCAGTTTTAAAATTATGTTTTAAAATGGACTATCATATGCTT
ACCGTAACTTGAAAGTATTTCGATTTCTTGGCTTTATATATCTTGTGGAAAGGACGAAACACCGTCTGAG
GTTTAAGGTCTCGGGTTTTAGAGCTAGAAATAGCAAGTTAAAATAAGGCTAGTCCGTTATCAACTTGAAA
AAGTGGCACCGAGTCGGTGCTTTTTTAAGCTTGGCGTAACTAGATCTTGAGACAAATGGCAGTATTCATC
CACAATTTTAAAAGAAAAGGGGGGATTGGGGGGTACAGTGCAGGGGAAAGAATAGTAGACATAATAGCAA
CAGACATACAAACTAAAGAATTACAAAAACAAATTACAAAAATTCAAAATTTTCGGGTTTATTACAGGGA
CAGCAGAGATCCACTTTGGCGCCGGCTCGAGGGGGCCCGGGTGCAAAGATGGATAAAGTTTTAAACAGAG
AGGAATCTTTGCAGCTAATGGACCTTCTAGGTCTTGAAAGGAGTGGGAATTGGCTCCGGTGCCCGTCAGT
GGGCAGAGCG
